>Addgene plasmid #175374 | pDN614 | addgene full sequence | sequence record 350311 | Addgene NGS Result
AATCTGCTTTTCTTGTCTAATAAATATATATGTAAAGTACGCTTTTTGTTGAAATTTTTTAAACCTTTGT
TTATTTTTTTTTCTTCATTCCGTAACTCTTCTACCTTCTTTATTTACTTTCTAAAATCCAAATACAAAAC
ATAAAAATAAATAAACACAGAGTAAATTCCCAAATTATTCCATCATTAAAAGATACGAGGCGCGTGTAAG
TTACAGGCAAGCGATCCGTCCGACGTCATAACTTCGTATAATGTATGCTATACGAAGTTATTAAGAAACC
ATTATTATCATGACATTAACCTATAAAAATAGGCGTATCACGAGGCCCTTTCGTCTCGCGCGTTTCGGTG
ATGACGGTGAAAACCTCTGACACATGCAGCTCCCGGAGACGGTCACAGCTTGTCTGTAAGCGGATGCCGG
GAGCAGACAAGCCCGTCAGGGCGCGTCAGCGGGTGTTGGCGGGTGTCGGGGCTGGCTTAACTATGCGGCA
TCAGAGCAGATTGTACTGAGAGTGCACCATAGATCAACGACATTACTATATATATAATATAGGAAGCATT
TAATAGAACAGCATCGTAATATATGTGTACTTTGCAGTTATGACGCCAGATGGCAGTAGTGGAAGATATT
CTTTATTGAAAAATAGCTTGTCACCTTACGTACAATCTTGATCCGGAGCTTTTCTTTTTTTGCCGATTAA
GAATTAATTCGGTCGAAAAAAGAAAAGGAGAGGGCCAAGAGGGAGGGCATTGGTGACTATTGAGCACGTG
AGTATACGTGATTAAGCACACAAAGGCAGCTTGGAGTATGTCTGTTATTAATTTCACAGGTAGTTCTGGT
CCATTGGTGAAAGTTTGCGGCTTGCAGAGCACAGAGGCCGCAGAATGTGCTCTAGATTCCGATGCTGACT
TGCTGGGTATTATATGTGTGCCCAATAGAAAGAGAACAATTGACCCGGTTATTGCAAGGAAAATTTCAAG
TCTTGTAAAAGCATATAAAAATAGTTCAGGCACTCCGAAATACTTGGTTGGCGTGTTTCGTAATCAACCT
AAGGAGGATGTTTTGGCTCTGGTCAATGATTACGGCATTGATATCGTCCAACTGCATGGAGATGAGTCGT
GGCAAGAATACCAAGAGTTCCTCGGTTTGCCAGTTATTAAAAGACTCGTATTTCCAAAAGACTGCAACAT
ACTACTCAGTGCAGCTTCACAGAAACCTCATTCGTTTATTCCCTTGTTTGATTCAGAAGCAGGTGGGACA
GGTGAACTTTTGGATTGGAACTCGATTTCTGACTGGGTTGGAAGGCAAGAGAGCCCCGAAAGCTTACATT
TTATGTTAGCTGGTGGACTGACGCCAGAAAATGTTGGTGATGCGCTTAGATTAAATGGCGTTATTGGTGT
TGATGTAAGCGGAGGTGTGGAGACAAATGGTGTAAAAGACTCTAACAAAATAGCAAATTTCGTCAAAAAT
GCTAAGAAATAGGTTATTACTGAGTAGTATTTATTTAAGTATTGTTTGTGCACTTGCCGATCTATGCGGT
GTGAAATACCGCACAGATGCGTAAGGAGAAAATACCGCATCAGGAAATTGTAAGCGTTAATATTTTGTTA
AAATTCGCGTTAAATTTTTGTTAAATCAGCTCATTTTTTAACCAATAGGCCGAAATCGGCAAAATCCCTT
ATAAATCAAAAGAATAGACCGAGATAGGGT
[37 nt withheld, positions 1711-1747]
AAAGAACGTGGACTCCAACGTCAAAGG
[49 nt withheld, positions 1775-1823]
T
[91 nt withheld, positions 1825-1915]
G
[124 nt withheld, positions 1917-2040]
CCATTCGCCATTCAGGCTGCGCAACTGTTGGGAAGGGCGATCGGTGCGGGCCTCTTCGCTATTACGCCAG
CTGGCGAAAGGGGGATGTGCTGCAAGGCGATTAAGTTGGGTAACGCCAGGGTTTTCCCAGTCACGACGTT
GTAAAACGACGGCCAGTGAGCGCGCGTAATACGACTCACTATAGGGCGAATTGGGTACCGGGCCCCCCCT
CGAGGTCGACGGTATCGATAAGCTTGATATCGAATTCCTGCAGCCCGGGGGATCCACTAGTTCTAGAGCG
GCCGCCACCGCGGTGGAGCTCCAGCTTTTGTTCCCTTTAGTGAGGGTTAATTGCGCGCTTGGCGTAATCA
TGGTCATAGCTGTTTCCTGTGTGAAATTGTTATCCGCTCACAATTCCACACAACATACGAGCCGGAAGCA
TAAAGTGTAAAGCCTGGGGTGCCTAATGAGTGAGCTAACTCACATTAATTGCGTTGCGCTCACTGCCCGC
TTTCCAGTCGGGAAACCTGTCGTGCCAGCTGCATTAATGAATCGGCCAACGCGCGGGGAGAGGCGGTTTG
CGTATTGGGCGCTCTTCCGCTTCCTCGCTCACTGACTCGCTGCGCTCGGTCGTTCGGCTGCGGCGAGCGG
TATCAGCTCACTCAAAGGCGGTAATACGGTTATCCACAGAATCAGGGGATAACGCAGGAAAGAACATGTG
AGCAAAAGGCCAGCAAAAGGCCAGGAACCGTAAAAAGGCCGCGTTGCTGGCGTTTTTCCATAGGCTCCGC
CCCCCTGACGAGCATCACAAAAATCGACGCTCAAGTCAGAGGTGGCGAAACCCGACAGGACTATAAAGAT
ACCAGGCGTTTCCCCCTGGAAGCTCCCTCGTGCGCTCTCCTGTTCCGACCCTGCCGCTTACCGGATACCT
GTCCGCCTTTCTCCCTTCGGGAAGCGTGGCGCTTTCTCATAGCTCACGCTGTAGGTATCTCAGTTCGGTG
TAGGTCGTTCGCTCCAAGCTGGGCTGTGTGCACGAACCCCCCGTTCAGCCCGACCGCTGCGCCTTATCCG
GTAACTATCGTCTTGAGTCCAACCCGGTAAGACACGACTTATCGCCACTGGCAGCAGCCACTGGTAACAG
GATTAGCAGAGCGAGGTATGTAGGCGGTGCTACAGAGTTCTTGAAGTGGTGGCCTAACTACGGCTACACT
AGAAGAACAGTATTTGGTATCTGCGCTCTGCTGAAGCCAGTTACCTTCGGAAAAAGAGTTGGTAGCTCTT
GATCCGGCAAACAAACCACCGCTGGTAGCGGTGGTTTTTTTGTTTGCAAGCAGCAGATTACGCGCAGAAA
AAAAGGATCTCAAGAAGATCCTTTGATCTTTTCTACGGGGTCTGACGCTCAGTGGAACGAAAACTCACGT
TAAGGGATTTTGGTCATGAGATTATCAAAAAGGATCTTCACCTAGATCCTTTTAAATTAAAAATGAAGTT
TTAAATCAATCTAAAGTATATATGAGTAAACTTGGTCTGACAGTTACCAATGCTTAATCAGTGAGGCACC
TATCTCAGCGATCTGTCTATTTCGTTCATCCATAGTTGCCTGACTCCCCGTCGTGTAGATAACTACGATA
CGGGAGGGCTTACCATCTGGCCCCAGTGCTGCAATGATACCGCGAGACCCACGCTCACCGGCTCCAGATT
TATCAGCAATAAACCAGCCAGCCGGAAGGGCCGAGCGCAGAAGTGGTCCTGCAACTTTATCCGCCTCCAT
CCAGTCTATTAATTGTTGCCGGGAAGCTAGAGTAAGTAGTTCGCCAGTTAATAGTTTGCGCAACGTTGTT
GCCATTGCTACAGGCATCGTGGTGTCACGCTCGTCGTTTGGTATGGCTTCATTCAGCTCCGGTTCCCAAC
GATCAAGGCGAGTTACATGATCCCCCATGTTGTGCAAAAAAGCGGTTAGCTCCTTCGGTCCTCCGATCGT
TGTCAGAAGTAAGTTGGCCGCAGTGTTATCACTCATGGTTATGGCAGCACTGCATAATTCTCTTACTGTC
ATGCCATCCGTAAGATGCTTTTCTGTGACTGGTGAGTACTCAACCAAGTCATTCTGAGAATAGTGTATGC
GGCGACCGAGTTGCTCTTGCCCGGCGTCAATACGGGATAATACCGCGCCACATAGCAGAACTTTAAAAGT
GCTCATCATTGGAAAACGTTCTTCGGGGCGAAAACTCTCAAGGATCTTACCGCTGTTGAGATCCAGTTCG
ATGTAACCCACTCGTGCACCCAACTGATCTTCAGCATCTTTTACTTTCACCAGCGTTTCTGGGTGAGCAA
AAACAGGAAGGCAAAATGCCGCAAAAAAGGGAATAAGGGCGACACGGAAATGTTGAATACTCATACTCTT
CCTTTTTCAATATTATTGAAGCATTTATCAGGGTTATTGTCTCATGAGCGGATACATATTTGAATGTATT
TAGAAAAATAAACAAATAGGGGTTCCGCGCACATTTCCCCGAAAAGTGCCACCTATAACTTCGTATAATG
TATGCTATACGAAGTTATTGACGTCCCCGAAAAGTGCCACCTGGGTCCTTTTCATCACGTGCTATAAAAA
TAATTATAATTTAAATTTTTTAATATAAATATATAAATTAAAAATAGAAAGTAAAAAAAGAAATTAAAGA
AAAAATAGTTTTTGTTTTCCGAAGATGTAAAAGACTCTAGGGGGATCGCCAACAAATACTACCTTTTATC
TTGCTCTTCCTGCTCTCAGGTATTAATGCCGAATTGTTTCATCTTGTCTGTGTAGAAGACCACACACGAA
AATCCTGTGATTTTACATTTTACTTATCGTTAATCGAATGTATATCTATTT
Features (pLannotate 1.2.2; 20 found; start..end, strand, type, name):
    238..271     -  protein_bind   loxP: Cre-mediated recombination occurs in the 8-bp core sequence (GCATACAT). Cre recombinase
    335..370     +  CDS            rop (fragment): Rop protein, which maintains plasmids at low copy number; rop
    472..521     +  misc_feature   bom (fragment): basis of mobility region from pBR322
    660..807     +  promoter       TRP1 promoter: S. cerevisiae TRP1
    808..1482    +  CDS            TRP1: phosphoribosylanthranilate isomerase, required for tryptophan biosynthesis; S. cerevisiae TRP1; yeast auxotrophic marker
   1533..1584    +  misc_feature   bom (fragment): basis of mobility region from pBR322
   1612..2040    -  rep_origin     f1 ori (sequence partly withheld): f1 bacteriophage origin of replication; arrow indicates direction of (+) strand synthesis
   2044..2199    -  CDS            lacZα (fragment): LacZα fragment of β-galactosidase; lacZ fragment
   2207..2225    +  promoter       T7 promoter: promoter for bacteriophage T7 RNA polymerase
   2234..2341    -  misc_feature   MCS: pBluescript multiple cloning site
   2354..2372    -  promoter       T3 promoter: promoter for bacteriophage T3 RNA polymerase
   2417..2433    -  protein_bind   lac operator: The lac repressor binds to the lac operator to inhibit transcription in E. coli. This inhibition can be relieved by adding lactose or isopropyl-β-D-thiogalactopyranoside (IPTG). lac repressor encoded by lacI
   2441..2471    -  promoter       lac promoter: promoter for the E. coli lac operon
   2486..2507    -  protein_bind   CAP binding site: CAP binding activates transcription in the presence of cAMP. E. coli catabolite activator protein
   2520..2612    -  CDS            lacI (fragment): lac repressor; lacI; The lac repressor binds to the lac operator to inhibit transcription in E. coli. This inhibition can be relieved by adding lactose or isopropyl-β-D-thiogalactopyranoside (IPTG).
   2795..3383    -  rep_origin     ori: high-copy-number ColE1/pMB1/pBR322/pUC origin of replication
   3554..4414    -  CDS            AmpR: β-lactamase; bla; confers resistance to ampicillin, carbenicillin, and related antibiotics
   4415..4519    -  promoter       AmpR promoter: bla
   4545..4578    -  protein_bind   loxP: Cre-mediated recombination occurs in the 8-bp core sequence (GCATACAT). Cre recombinase
   4614..226     +  misc_feature   CEN/ARS (across the origin): S. cerevisiae CEN6 centromere fused to an autonomously replicating sequence
