[The description below was written by a language model from this plasmid's Addgene catalogue record and pLannotate feature annotations shown in this document.]
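Description:
pDN614 is an empty yeast–E. coli shuttle backbone of about 4.9 kb, derived from the integrating vector pRS404 and designed so that its mode of maintenance in Saccharomyces cerevisiae can be switched. The depositor inserted the CEN6/ARSH4 low-copy replication and partitioning locus into pRS404. This converts it to a centromeric plasmid that is selected in yeast through the TRP1 auxotrophic marker, expressed from its own promoter. In E. coli it is propagated through a ColE1/pUC-type origin with ampicillin resistance (AmpR with its bla promoter). An f1 origin is also present, which permits single-stranded DNA production. The repository lists the copy number as low, which matches its low-copy status in yeast, although the annotated bacterial origin is a high-copy type.

The defining feature is the arrangement around the CEN/ARS element. In the feature table it spans the sequence origin and is bracketed by two loxP sites in the same orientation, and the depositor notes that flanking AatII restriction sites are also present. Cre recombinase can therefore excise the centromere/ARS cassette, leaving a non-replicating plasmid that behaves as a TRP1 integrating vector. The AatII sites offer a cloning route to remove or exchange the replication locus, for example to make a high-copy version as the stated purpose implies.

The rest of the plasmid retains the pBluescript-style cloning region inherited from the pRS series: a multiple cloning site within a lacZα fragment, flanked by T7 and T3 promoters and preceded by the lac promoter, operator and CAP site. No yeast promoter or insert is included. Users clone their own gene or expression cassette into it, then convert the construct between replicating and integrating forms as needed.
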