Addgene plasmid #175374: pDN614
Purpose: (Empty Backbone) Yeast shuttle plasmid that allows conversion between low copy, high copy, and integrating vectors. Low copy, TRP1-selected.
Depositing lab: Daniel Nickerson. Depositing organization: California State University, San Bernardino. Publication: Rapid conversion of replicating and integrating Saccharomyces cerevisiae plasmid vectors via Cre recombinase. Nickerson DP, Quinn MA, Milnes JM. G3 (Bethesda). 2021 Dec 8;11(12). pii: 6380430. doi: 10.1093/g3journal/jkab336. PubMed 34599813.
Backbone
  Vector backbone: pDN614
  Backbone size (bp): 4887
  Vector type: Yeast Expression, Cre/Lox
  Selectable markers: TRP1
Growth in bacteria
  Bacterial resistance: Ampicillin, 100 μg/mL
  Growth temperature: 37°C
  Growth strain: DH5alpha
  Copy number: Low Copy
Terms and licenses: Academic/Nonprofit Terms; Industry Terms: Not Available to Industry
Depositor comments: This plasmid was generated by modification of plasmid pRS404 (Sikorski & Hieter, 1989, Genetics 122:19-27) by insertion of CEN6/ARSH4 low copy S. cerevisiae replication and partitioning locus with flanking restriction enzyme cut sites (AatII) and flanking LoxP sites. bioRxiv pre-print 367219: Rapid conversion of replicating and integrating Saccharomyces cerevisiae plasmid vectors via Cre recombinase https://doi.org/10.1101/2020.11.03.367219
How to cite: pDN614 was a gift from Daniel Nickerson (Addgene plasmid # 175374 ; http://n2t.net/addgene:175374 ; RRID:Addgene_175374)
